>Addgene plasmid #196868 | pBactin-PACT-mOrange2-hCM1 | addgene full sequence | sequence record 391838 | Addgene Partial NGS Result
CCCCCCCTCCCCACCCCCAATTTTGTATTTATTTATTTTTTAATTATTTTGTGCAGCGATGGGGGCGGGG
GGGGGGGGGGCGCGCGCCAGGCGGGGCGGGGCGGGGCGAGGGGCGGGGCGGGGCGAGGCGGAGAGGTGCG
GCGGCAGCCAATCAGAGCGGCGCGCTCCGAAAGTTTCCTTTTATGGCGAGGCGGCGGCGGCGGCGGCCCT
ATAAAAAGCGAAGCGCGCGGCGGGCGGGAGTCGCTGCGCGCTGCCTTCGCCCCGTGCCCCGCTCCGCCGC
CGCCTCGCGCCGCCCGCCCCGGCTCTGACTGACCGCGTTACTCCCACAGGTGAGCGGGCGGGACGGCCCT
TCTCCTCCGGGCTGTAATTAGCGCTTGGTTTAATGACGGCTCGTTTCTTTTCTGTGGCTGCGTGAAAGCC
TTAAAGGGCTCCGGGAGGGCCCTTTGTGCGGGGGGGAGCGGCTCGGGGGGTGCGTGCGTGTGTGTGTGCG
TGGGGAGCGCCGCGTGCGGCTCCGCGCTGCCCGGCGGCTGTGAGCGCTGCGGGCGCGGCGCGGGGCTTTG
TGCGCTCCGCAGTGTGCGCGAGGGGAGCGCGGCCGGGGGCGGTGCCCCGCGGTGCGGGGGGGGCTGCGAG
GGGAACAAAGGCTGCGTGCGGGGTGTGTGCGTGGGGGGGTGAGCAGGGGGTGTGGGCGCGGCGGTCGGGC
TGTAACCCCCCCCTGCACCCCCCTCCCCGAGTTGCTGAGCACGGCCCGGCTTCGGGTGCGGGGCTCCGTG
CGGGGCGTGGCGCGGGGCTCGCCGTGCCGGGCGGGGGGTGGCGGCAGGTGGGGGTGCCGGGCGGGGCGGG
GCCGCCTCGGGCCGGGGAGGGCTCGGGGGAGGGGCGCGGCGGCCCCCGGAGCGCCGGCGGCTGTCGAGGC
GCGGCGAGCCGCAGCCATTGCCTTTTATGGTAATCGTGCGAGAGGGCGCAGGGACTTCCTTTGTCCCAAA
TCTGTGCGGAGCCGAAATCTGGGAGGCGCCGCCGCACCCCCTCTAGCGGGCGCGGGGCGAAGCGGTGCGG
CGCCGGCAGGAAGGAAATGGGCGGGGAGGGCCTTCGTGCGTCGCCGCGCCGCCGTCCCCTTCTCCATCTC
CAGCCTCGGGGCTGTCCGCAGGGGGACGGCTGCCTTCGGGGGGGACGGGGCAGGGCGGGGTTCGGCTTCT
GGCGTGTGACCGGCGGGGTTTATATCTTCCCTTCTCTGTTCCTCCGCAGCCCCCAAGCTAGCAGCCACCA
TGGCTGACATCGAAGCCATAATCGCTTCAGAAAAGGAAGTCTGGAACAGAGAAAAGCTATCTCTTCAGAA
AGCGTTGAAAAGGGCAGAGGCGAAAGTGTATAAACTGAAAGCTGAACTGCGCAATGATGCTTTGCTGCGG
AGTCTGAGCCCTGACTCTGAGCATGCCGCCCTGCAGAAAATTTATAACAAATACCTGAGAGCTTCAAGTT
TCCGCAAGGCTCTCATATATCAGAAAAAATACCTCCTGCTGCTCCTGGGGGGCTTCCAGGAGTGTGAGGA
CGCCACCCTGGGGGTTCTGGCCCGAATGGGGGGACACCCAGCCTTGAAAGATCCCAAGACAATCACCAGC
CACCCGAAGGGGTTCACCCGGTTCCGCTCTGCCGTCAGAGTGTCTATTGCCATCTCAAGAATGAAATTTT
TGGTGCGGCGGTGGCAGCAAGTGACAAGTACTAGCTCCATCAATATTAACAGGGATGGCTTTGGCCTGAG
TCCAGGCATTGAAAAGACTGACCCATTCTATCATTCGTCTGGTGGGCTGGAGCTGTATGGAGAACCAAGA
CACACAACATACCGCTCAAGATTTGATCTGGACTACCCTAGGTCTCCCTTGCCATTGCAGAATAGGTACC
CGGGTGCTCCAGACTTAAATTCTACTTCAATGGCTTCTTCTCAACTTCACCAGTACAATCCTGATAAATC
TCTGACAGACTATGTCACTCGGCTAGAGGCACTGAAAAGGCGACTTGGAGCTATACAGTCAGGGTCGACT
ACTCAATTTCATTTTGGCATGAGGAGAAAGCTTGGTGGAGGCAGCGCATCAGGCGGAAGCGGAAGCAGAT
CTATGGTGAGCAAGGGCGAGGAGAATAACATGGCCATCATCAAGGAGTTCATGCGCTTCAAGGTGCGCAT
GGAGGGCTCCGTGAACGGCCACGAGTTCGAGATCGAGGGCGAGGGCGAGGGCCGCCCCTACGAGGGCTTT
CAGACCGCTAAGCTGAAGGTGACCAAGGGTGGCCCCCTGCCCTTCGCCTGGGACATCCTGTCCCCTCATT
TCACCTACGGCTCCAAGGCCTACGTGAAGCACCCCGCCGACATCCCCGACTACTTCAAGCTGTCCTTCCC
CGAGGGCTTCAAGTGGGAGCGCGTGATGAACTACGAGGACGGCGGCGTGGTGACCGTGACCCAGGACTCC
TCCCTGCAGGACGGCGAGTTCATCTACAAGGTGAAGCTGCGCGGCACCAACTTCCCCTCCGACGGCCCCG
TGATGCAGAAGAAGACCATGGGCTGGGAGGCCTCCTCCGAGCGGATGTACCCCGAGGACGGTGCCCTGAA
GGGCAAGATCAAGATGAGGCTGAAGCTGAAGGACGGCGGCCACTACACCTCCGAGGTCAAGACCACCTAC
AAGGCCAAGAAGCCCGTGCAGCTGCCCGGCGCCTACATCGTCGACATCAAGTTGGACATCACCTCCCACA
ACGAGGACTACACCATCGTGGAACAGTACGAACGCGCCGAGGGCCGCCACTCCACCGGCGGCATGGACGA
GCTGTACAAGTCTGGCACAGGTGGAAGCATCGATACAGTGTCTCCCACCAGAGCACGGAACATGAAGGAC
TTTGAAAATCAAATCACTGAATTGAAGAAAGAAAACTTTAACCTAAAGCTCCGCATCTATTTCCTTGAGG
AAAGAATGCAACAGGAATTTCATGGCCCCACTGAACATATCTACTAAGCGGCCGCCATATGCATCCTAGG
CCTATTAATATTCCGGAGTATACGTAGCCGGCTAACGTTAACAACCGGTACCTCTAGATAAGTAATGATC
ATAATCAGCCATATCACATCTGTAGAGGTTTTACTTGCTTTAAAAAACCTCCCACACCTCCCCCTGAACC
TGAAACATAAAATGAATGCAATTGTTGTTGTTAACTTGTTTATTGCAGCTTATAATGGTTACAAATAAAG
CAATAGCATCACAAATTTCACAAATAAAGCATTTTTTTCACTGCATTCTAGTTGTGGTTTGTCCAAACTC
ATCAATGTATCTTATCATGTCTGGATCAATTCGTAATCATGTCATAGCTGTTTCCTGTGTGAAATTGTTA
TCCGCTCACAATTCCACACAACATACGAGCCGGAAGCATAAAGTGTAAAGCCTGGGGTGCCTAATGAGTG
AGCTAACTCACATTAATTGCGTTGCGCTCACTGCCCGCTTTCCAGTCGGGAAACCTGTCGTGCCAGCTGC
ATTAATGAATCGGCCAACGCGCGGGGAGAGGCGGTTTGCGTATTGGGCGCTCTTCCGCTTCCTCGCTCAC
TGACTCGCTGCGCTCGGTCGTTCGGCTGCGGCGAGCGGTATCAGCTCACTCAAAGGCGGTAATACGGTTA
TCCACAGAATCAGGGGATAACGCAGGAAAGAACATGTGAGCAAAAGGCCAGCAAAAGGCCAGGAACCGTA
AAAAGGCCGCGTTGCTGGCGTTTTTCCATAGGCTCCGCCCCCCTGACGAGCATCACAAAAATCGACGCTC
AAGTCAGAGGTGGCGAAACCCGACAGGACTATAAAGATACCAGGCGTTTCCCCCTGGAAGCTCCCTCGTG
CGCTCTCCTGTTCCGACCCTGCCGCTTACCGGATACCTGTCCGCCTTTCTCCCTTCGGGAAGCGTGGCGC
TTTCTCATAGCTCACGCTGTAGGTATCTCAGTTCGGTGTAGGTCGTTCGCTCCAAGCTGGGCTGTGTGCA
CGAACCCCCCGTTCAGCCCGACCGCTGCGCCTTATCCGGTAACTATCGTCTTGAGTCCAACCCGGTAAGA
CACGACTTATCGCCACTGGCAGCAGCCACTGGTAACAGGATTAGCAGAGCGAGGTATGTAGGCGGTGCTA
CAGAGTTCTTGAAGTGGTGGCCTAACTACGGCTACACTAGAAGAACAGTATTTGGTATCTGCGCTCTGCT
GAAGCCAGTTACCTTCGGAAAAAGAGTTGGTAGCTCTTGATCCGGCAAACAAACCACCGCTGGTAGCGGT
GGTTTTTTTGTTTGCAAGCAGCAGATTACGCGCAGAAAAAAAGGATCTCAAGAAGATCCTTTGATCTTTT
CTACGGGGTCTGACGCTCAGTGGAACGAAAACTCACGTTAAGGGATTTTGGTCATGAGATTATCAAAAAG
GATCTTCACCTAGATCCTTTTAAATTAAAAATGAAGTTTTAAATCAATCTAAAGTATATATGAGTAAACT
TGGTCTGACAGTTACCAATGCTTAATCAGTGAGGCACCTATCTCAGCGATCTGTCTATTTCGTTCATCCA
TAGTTGCCTGACTCCCCGTCGTGTAGATAACTACGATACGGGAGGGCTTACCATCTGGCCCCAGTGCTGC
AATGATACCGCGAGACCCACGCTCACCGGCTCCAGATTTATCAGCAATAAACCAGCCAGCCGGAAGGGCC
GAGCGCAGAAGTGGTCCTGCAACTTTATCCGCCTCCATCCAGTCTATTAATTGTTGCCGGGAAGCTAGAG
TAAGTAGTTCGCCAGTTAATAGTTTGCGCAACGTTGTTGCCATTGCTACAGGCATCGTGGTGTCACGCTC
GTCGTTTGGTATGGCTTCATTCAGCTCCGGTTCCCAACGATCAAGGCGAGTTACATGATCCCCCATGTTG
TGCAAAAAAGCGGTTAGCTCCTTCGGTCCTCCGATCGTTGTCAGAAGTAAGTTGGCCGCAGTGTTATCAC
TCATGGTTATGGCAGCACTGCATAATTCTCTTACTGTCATGCCATCCGTAAGATGCTTTTCTGTGACTGG
TGAGTACTCAACCAAGTCATTCTGAGAATAGTGTATGCGGCGACCGAGTTGCTCTTGCCCGGCGTCAATA
CGGGATAATACCGCGCCACATAGCAGAACTTTAAAAGTGCTCATCATTGGAAAACGTTCTTCGGGGCGAA
AACTCTCAAGGATCTTACCGCTGTTGAGATCCAGTTCGATGTAACCCACTCGTGCACCCAACTGATCTTC
AGCATCTTTTACTTTCACCAGCGTTTCTGGGTGAGCAAAAACAGGAAGGCAAAATGCCGCAAAAAAGGGA
ATAAGGGCGACACGGAAATGTTGAATACTCATACTCTTCCTTTTTCAATATTATTGAAGCATTTATCAGG
GTTATTGTCTCATGAGCGGATACATATTTGAATGTATTTAGAAAAATAAACAAATAGGGGTTCCGCGCAC
ATTTCCCCGAAAAGTGCCACCTGACGTCTAAGAAACCATTATTATCATGACATTAACCTATAAAAATAGG
CGTATCACGAGGCCCTTTCGTCTCGCGCGTTTCGGTGATGACGGTGAAAACCTCTGACACATGCAGCTCC
CGGAGACGGTCACAGCTTGTCTGTAAGCGGATGCCGGGAGCAGACAAGCCCGTCAGGGCGCGTCAGCGGG
TGTTGGCGGGTGTCGGGGCTGGCTTAACTATGCGGCATCAGAGCAGATTGTACTGAGAGTGCACCATATG
CGGTGTGAAATACCGCACAGATGCGTAAGGAGAAAATACCGCATCAGGCGCCATTCGCCATTCAGGCTGC
GCAACTGTTGGGAAGGGCGATCGGTGCGGGCCTCTTCGCTATTACGCCAGCTGGCGAAAGGGGGATGTGC
TGCAAGGCGATTAAGTTGGGTAACGCCAGGGTTTTCCCAGTCACGACGTTGTAAAACGACGGCCAGTGCC
AAGTTGGGATCTTTGCATTGGCCCACGGCTCTCAGGATGGGGATGCTCCCCTTCAGCACCCGGTTCCCCT
TGGAAACTGATGGTCCTGGCTCTGTGGCATGGCAGTGGCACTGTGAGGAGCCCCCTACCAGCAGCACACA
GTGGGGTTGGCACTGCCACGCTCCGGATGCCGCGCTCTGATCCAACCCCATAATCAAGGGAACCCGAATT
GCCCCATCATTGCCCCCACCACCCCCATCCTGCCGGGCCCTCACACCCCACGCTGCCTTCTGGTGACATT
CCCCAGCCCAAACCCACGGCTTCATGGCTACCGCGGGGCATTTCCCATTGCCGCCCCATTATCAGCTCTG
CACACCTCCCGCTGTACCCATGCCTCGTGGCTGCCCTTCTTTGACGTATAATCTTCTAATTAATACCCGG
CCTTGTCAAAGTGGAGCACAAACGTTAATTAATTCCCCAGCAGGCAGGTAATTAACAGTGTGACTCCCTT
TTTGCTGCGAGTGGGGCTGATACAGAGAGATGTGGCACTATGGAGCCCACGGGGTCCTGGCACTGGGTGC
CCACGGAGGTCCCCATGTGCTGCAGTGTCACCGCCTCCGAGGAGACAGTATTGTCCCTGCGGTGTCCCTG
CAGCTCAGCTCTGTCCACAGGGCCACCTCCAGTTTGGAGGGGACACAATGCAGCCCCGATGCAACCCATC
CTCGCAGCATCCCAGGGACAAAGACCCCACTGCAAGACCGCACACAGGGCTGGGTCCCGCTCCCCTAATA
TCTACAGTGCTTCTTGCATGGCCCCTTAATCAATGCAGTTAATCAGCATGCGCTCATGCACCGCTCTGGA
GCTGCAAAGCCCCTCGCAGCGCTGCTCACCAACACCGCGCACCGCCCCGGCCCAGCCTGCAGCACGCGCT
GCAAACAGGAAAGAAACAAAATATTGCCCAAATGTAGGCAAAGGCATTCGGCTGCCTTGACCTCCGCCGG
GCCGGGCCCTGCCTGACTCAGCTCCTTACTCAGCGCTCGCTTCCTCCCTCCGGCTGCCACCGCCGCAGCG
CACACCCTGACAAAGAGTGGCCCTTAACGGGCTCTGAGGTGCACCCAGCAGTGCACTCAGCAGTCCAAGG
GCCGGCCTGGAGGTTTGCACCGCTACGTGCTGACATTAGCATTGAACTTGGCCCTGGGTAGTGCTGCAGG
CCGGGCGGGGTGGGTGTAGAGAGTGCAGCGCGCGTTGCACCCGGTGCCCCTTCCCCTCCCTTGCATCCCA
GCAGGCTGCACCCCAGCACCAGGCCCGTGCATGCATGCTCCTGGTGTTATTGCAGCCTGGTGCATGCATG
CGTCTTGATGGTGCAGCGCTGTGCATGCATCCTCCTTGGTGTGTAGCAGTCTAGTGCATGCATACCCCTC
GGTGTTATTGCTGCTCTGTGCACGCACGCTCATTGTATCACTTCATCCCAGTGCATGCACTCACACTGGA
GCGATTGCTGCTCGGTGCACGCACACTCATTGTATCACTGCAGCTCAGTGGCTGCACGCACACCGGTGTT
ATTGCTGCTCGGTGCGTGCATGCACATCAGTGTCGCTGCAGCTCAGTGCATGCACGCTCATTGCCCATCG
CTATCCCTGCCTCTCCTGCTGGCGCTCCCCGGGAGGTGACTTCAAGGGGACCGCAGGACCACCTCGGGGG
TGGGGGGAGGGCTGCACACGCGGACCCCGCTCCCCCTCCCCAACAAAGCACTGTGGAATCAAAAAGGGGG
GAGGGGGGATGGAGGGGCGCGTCACACCCCCGCCCCACACCCTCACCTCGAGGTGAGCCCCACGTTCTGC
TTCACTCTCCCCATCTC
Features (pLannotate 1.2.2; 17 found; start..end, strand, type, name):
    237..1206    +  intron         chimeric intron: chimera between introns from chicken β-actin and rabbit β-globin
   1263..2057    +  CDS            Akap9 (fragment): AKAP9_MOUSE - Also known as Kiaa0803. Experimental evidence at protein level: Swiss-Prot protein existence level 1. Scaffolding protein that assembles several protein kinases and phosphatases on the centrosome and Golgi apparatus. Required to maintain the integrity of the Golgi apparatus. Required for microtubule nucleation at the cis-side of the Golgi apparatus. Required for association of the centrosomes with the poles of the bipolar mitotic spindle during metaphase. In complex with PDE4DIP isoform 2/MMG8/SMYLE, recruits CAMSAP2 to the Golgi apparatus and tethers non-centrosomal minus-end mi
   2103..2810    +  CDS            mOrange2: mOrange2 is a basic (constitutively fluorescent) orange fluorescent protein published in 2008, derived from Discosoma sp.. It has high acid sensitivity.
   2826..2984    +  CDS            CDK5RAP2 (fragment): CK5P2_MACFA - Experimental evidence at transcript level: Swiss-Prot protein existence level 2. Potential regulator of CDK5 activity via its interaction with CDK5R1. Negative regulator of centriole disengagement (licensing) which maintains centriole engagement and cohesion. Involved in regulation of mitotic spindle orientation (By similarity). Plays a role in the spindle checkpoint activation by acting as a transcriptional regulator of both BUBR1 and MAD2 promoter. Together with EB1/MAPRE1, may promote microtubule polymerization, bundle formation, growth and dynamics at the plus ends. Regulates
   3075..3160    +  CDS            large T antigen (fragment): large T antigen from SV40 (simian virus 40)
   3183..3317    +  polyA_signal   SV40 poly(A) signal: SV40 polyadenylation signal
   3355..3371    -  protein_bind   lac operator: The lac repressor binds to the lac operator to inhibit transcription in E. coli. This inhibition can be relieved by adding lactose or isopropyl-β-D-thiogalactopyranoside (IPTG). lac repressor encoded by lacI
   3379..3409    -  promoter       lac promoter: promoter for the E. coli lac operon
   3424..3445    -  protein_bind   CAP binding site: CAP binding activates transcription in the presence of cAMP. E. coli catabolite activator protein
   3458..3550    -  CDS            lacI (fragment): lac repressor; lacI; The lac repressor binds to the lac operator to inhibit transcription in E. coli. This inhibition can be relieved by adding lactose or isopropyl-β-D-thiogalactopyranoside (IPTG).
   3733..4321    -  rep_origin     ori: high-copy-number ColE1/pMB1/pBR322/pUC origin of replication
   4492..5352    -  CDS            AmpR: β-lactamase; bla; confers resistance to ampicillin, carbenicillin, and related antibiotics
   5353..5457    -  promoter       AmpR promoter: bla
   5552..5587    +  CDS            rop (fragment): Rop protein, which maintains plasmids at low copy number; rop
   5689..5788    +  misc_feature   bom (fragment): basis of mobility region from pBR322
   5794..5948    -  CDS            lacZα (fragment): LacZα fragment of β-galactosidase; lacZ fragment
   7748..236     +  promoter       chicken β-actin promoter (across the origin): No description available
