[The description below was written by a language model from this plasmid's Addgene catalogue record and pLannotate feature annotations shown in this document.]
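Description:
pBactin-PACT-mOrange2-hCM1 is a mammalian expression plasmid built on a pBeta-actin-type backbone, derived from a related construct in which Nedd1 occupied the position now taken by the PACT domain. It is maintained in E. coli as a high-copy plasmid through a ColE1/pUC-type origin and selected with ampicillin via the β-lactamase gene. The annotated sequence (about 7.8 kb, consistent with the stated backbone plus insert) also carries bacterial vector remnants with no role in the expression cassette, including a lac promoter/operator and fragments of lacI, lacZα, rop and bom. No mammalian selection marker is annotated.

Expression is driven by the chicken β-actin promoter followed by an intron, which the feature table identifies as a chicken β-actin/rabbit β-globin chimera; such an intron generally improves transcript processing and expression. A single three-part fusion lies downstream. First comes a fragment of Akap9 (listed as rat) corresponding to the Pericentrin-AKAP450 centrosomal targeting (PACT) domain, inserted between NheI and HindIII sites. It is followed by the orange fluorescent protein mOrange2 and then a short CDK5RAP2 fragment that corresponds to the human Centrosomin motif 1 (CM1). The cassette ends in SV40-derived sequence containing a polyadenylation signal.

In this design, PACT anchors the fusion at the centrosome, delivering CM1 there, while mOrange2 allows localisation to be checked by fluorescence. CM1 motifs are generally known as γ-tubulin complex-binding elements. The associated study concerns centrosomal microtubule nucleation in the radial migration and polarization of projection neurons in the developing brain, so the plasmid serves as a tool for manipulating centrosomal microtubule nucleation in that context.
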