Addgene plasmid #196868: pBactin-PACT-mOrange2-hCM1
Purpose: Expression of Pericentrin-AKAP450 centrosomal targeting (PACT) domain fused to mOrange2 and human (h) Centrosomin motif 1 (CM1). PACT targets CM1 to the centrosome
Depositing lab: Frank Bradke. Depositing organization: Deutsches Zentrum fuer Neurodegenerative Erkrankungen (DZNE). Publication: Centrosomal microtubule nucleation regulates radial migration of projection neurons independently of polarization in the developing brain. Vinopal S, Dupraz S, Alfadil E, Pietralla T, Bendre S, Stiess M, Falk S, Camargo Ortega G, Maghelli N, Tolic IM, Smejkal J, Gotz M, Bradke F. Neuron. 2023 Apr 19;111(8):1241-1263.e16. doi: 10.1016/j.neuron.2023.01.020. Epub 2023 Feb 15. PubMed 36796357.
Backbone
  Vector backbone: pBeta-actin-Nedd1-mOrange2-hCM1
  Backbone size w/o insert (bp): 6972
  Vector type: Mammalian Expression
Growth in bacteria
  Bacterial resistance: Ampicillin, 100 μg/mL
  Growth temperature: 37°C
  Growth strain: DH5alpha
  Copy number: High Copy
Gene/Insert
  Gene/Insert name: PACT-mOrange2-hCM1
  Species: R. norvegicus (rat)
  Insert size (bp): 815
  Entrez Gene: Akap9 (a.k.a. CG-NAP, Gisp, Yotiao)
  Promoter: Chicken bactin (plus Chicken bactin intron)
  Cloning method: Restriction Enzyme; 5′ cloning site NheI (not destroyed); 3′ cloning site HindIII (not destroyed)
  Sequencing primers: 5′ pCAG forward (5'-GCAACGTGCTGGTTATTGTG-3'); 3′ SV40pA-R (5'-GAAATTTGTGATGCTATTGC-3')
Resource information
  A portion of this plasmid was derived from a plasmid made by: pBeta-actin [Kapitein et al. , 2010]
Terms and licenses: Academic/Nonprofit Terms; Industry Terms: Not Available to Industry
How to cite: pBactin-PACT-mOrange2-hCM1 was a gift from Frank Bradke (Addgene plasmid # 196868 ; http://n2t.net/addgene:196868 ; RRID:Addgene_196868)
